>Addgene plasmid #86785 | pSkylan-NS-N1 | addgene full sequence | sequence record 170495 | Addgene NGS Result
TTTGCTCACATGTTCTTTCCTGCGTTATCCCCTGATTCTGTGGATAACCGTATTACCGCCATGCATTAGT
TATTAATAGTAATCAATTACGGGGTCATTAGTTCATAGCCCATATATGGAGTTCCGCGTTACATAACTTA
CGGTAAATGGCCCGCCTGGCTGACCGCCCAACGACCCCCGCCCATTGACGTCAATAATGACGTATGTTCC
CATAGTAACGCCAATAGGGACTTTCCATTGACGTCAATGGGTGGAGTATTTACGGTAAACTGCCCACTTG
GCAGTACATCAAGTGTATCATATGCCAAGTACGCCCCCTATTGACGTCAATGACGGTAAATGGCCCGCCT
GGCATTATGCCCAGTACATGACCTTATGGGACTTTCCTACTTGGCAGTACATCTACGTATTAGTCATCGC
TATTACCATGGTGATGCGGTTTTGGCAGTACATCAATGGGCGTGGATAGCGGTTTGACTCACGGGGATTT
CCAAGTCTCCACCCCATTGACGTCAATGGGAGTTTGTTTTGGCACCAAAATCAACGGGACTTTCCAAAAT
GTCGTAACAACTCCGCCCCATTGACGCAAATGGGCGGTAGGCGTGTACGGTGGGAGGTCTATATAAGCAG
AGCTGGTTTAGTGAACCGTCAGATCCGCTAGCGCTACCGGACTCAGATCTCGAGCTCAAGCTTCGAATTC
TGCAGTCGACGGTACCGCGGGCCCGGGATCCAATGAGTGCGATTAAGCCAGACATGAAGATCAAACTCCG
TATGGAAGGCAACGTAAACGGGCACCACTTTGTGATCGACGGAGATGGTACAGGCAAGCCTTTTGAGGGA
AAACAGAGTATGGATCTTGAAGTCAAAGAGGGCGGACCTCTGCCTTTTGCCTTTGATATCCTGACCACTG
CATTCCTGTACGGCAACAGGGTATTCGCCAAATATCCAGACAACATACAAGACTATTTTAAGCAGTCGTT
TCCTAAGGGGTATTCGTGGGAACGAAGCTTGACTTTCGAAGACGGGGGCATTTGCAACGCCAGAAACGAC
ATAACAATGGAAGGGGACACTTTCTATAATAAAGTTCGATTTTATGGTACCAACTTTCCCGCCAATGGTC
CAGTTATGCAGAAGAAGACGCTGAAATGGGAGCCCTCCACTGAGAAAATGTATGTGCGTGATGGAGTGCT
GACGGGTGATGTAGAGATGGCTTTGTTGCTTGAAGGAAATGCCCATTACCGATGTGACTTCAGAACTACT
TACAAAGCTAAGGAGAAGGGTGTCAAGTTACCAGGCGCCCACTTTGTGGACCACTGCATTGAGATTTTAA
GCCATGACAAAGATTACAACAAGGTTAAGCTGTATGAGCATGCTGTTGCTCATTCTGGATTGCCTGACAA
TGCCAGACGATAAGCGGCCGCGACTCTAGATCATAATCAGCCATACCACATTTGTAGAGGTTTTACTTGC
TTTAAAAAACCTCCCACACCTCCCCCTGAACCTGAAACATAAAATGAATGCAATTGTTGTTGTTAACTTG
TTTATTGCAGCTTATAATGGTTACAAATAAAGCAATAGCATCACAAATTTCACAAATAAAGCATTTTTTT
CACTGCATTCTAGTTGTGGTTTGTCCAAACTCATCAATGTATCTTAAGGCGTAAATTGTAAGCGTTAATA
TTTTGTTAAAATTCGCGTTAAATTTTTGTTAAATCAGCTCATTTTTTAACCAATAGGCCGAAATCGGCAA
AATCCCTTATAAATCAAAAGAATAGACCGAGATAGGGT
[37 nt withheld, positions 1789-1825]
AAAGAACGTGGACTCCAACGTCAAAGG
[49 nt withheld, positions 1853-1901]
T
[91 nt withheld, positions 1903-1993]
G
[124 nt withheld, positions 1995-2118]
CAGGTGGCACTTTTCGGGGAAATGTGCGCGGAACCCCTATTTGTTTATTTTTCTAAATACATTCAAATAT
GTATCCGCTCATGAGACAATAACCCTGATAAATGCTTCAATAATATTGAAAAAGGAAGAGTCCTGAGGCG
GAAAGAACCAGCTGTGGAATGTGTGTCAGTTAGGGTGTGGAAAGTCCCCAGGCTCCCCAGCAGGCAGAAG
TATGCAAAGCATGCATCTCAATTAGTCAGCAACCAGGTGTGGAAAGTCCCCAGGCTCCCCAGCAGGCAGA
AGTATGCAAAGCATGCATCTCAATTAGTCAGCAACCATAGTCCCGCCCCTAACTCCGCCCATCCCGCCCC
TAACTCCGCCCAGTTCCGCCCATTCTCCGCCCCATGGCTGACTAATTTTTTTTATTTATGCAGAGGCCGA
GGCCGCCTCGGCCTCTGAGCTATTCCAGAAGTAGTGAGGAGGCTTTTTTGGAGGCCTAGGCTTTTGCAAA
GATCGATCAAGAGACAGGATGAGGATCGTTTCGCATGATTGAACAAGATGGATTGCACGCAGGTTCTCCG
GCCGCTTGGGTGGAGAGGCTATTCGGCTATGACTGGGCACAACAGACAATCGGCTGCTCTGATGCCGCCG
TGTTCCGGCTGTCAGCGCAGGGGCGCCCGGTTCTTTTTGTCAAGACCGACCTGTCCGGTGCCCTGAATGA
ACTGCAAGACGAGGCAGCGCGGCTATCGTGGCTGGCCACGACGGGCGTTCCTTGCGCAGCTGTGCTCGAC
GTTGTCACTGAAGCGGGAAGGGACTGGCTGCTATTGGGCGAAGTGCCGGGGCAGGATCTCCTGTCATCTC
ACCTTGCTCCTGCCGAGAAAGTATCCATCATGGCTGATGCAATGCGGCGGCTGCATACGCTTGATCCGGC
TACCTGCCCATTCGACCACCAAGCGAAACATCGCATCGAGCGAGCACGTACTCGGATGGAAGCCGGTCTT
GTCGATCAGGATGATCTGGACGAAGAGCATCAGGGGCTCGCGCCAGCCGAACTGTTCGCCAGGCTCAAGG
CGAGCATGCCCGACGGCGAGGATCTCGTCGTGACCCATGGCGATGCCTGCTTGCCGAATATCATGGTGGA
AAATGGCCGCTTTTCTGGATTCATCGACTGTGGCCGGCTGGGTGTGGCGGACCGCTATCAGGACATAGCG
TTGGCTACCCGTGATATTGCTGAAGAGCTTGGCGGCGAATGGGCTGACCGCTTCCTCGTGCTTTACGGTA
TCGCCGCTCCCGATTCGCAGCGCATCGCCTTCTATCGCCTTCTTGACGAGTTCTTCTGAGCGGGACTCTG
GGGTTCGAAATGACCGACCAAGCGACGCCCAACCTGCCATCACGAGATTTCGATTCCACCGCCGCCTTCT
ATGAAAGGTTGGGCTTCGGAATCGTTTTCCGGGACGCCGGCTGGATGATCCTCCAGCGCGGGGATCTCAT
GCTGGAGTTCTTCGCCCACCCTAGGGGGAGGCTAACTGAAACACGGAAGGAGACAATACCGGAAGGAACC
CGCGCTATGACGGCAATAAAAAGACAGAATAAAACGCACGGTGTTGGGTCGTTTGTTCATAAACGCGGGG
TTCGGTCCCAGGGCTGGCACTCTGTCGATACCCCACCGAGACCCCATTGGGGCCAATACGCCCGCGTTTC
TTCCTTTTCCCCACCCCACCCCCCAAGTTCGGGTGAAGGCCCAGGGCTCGCAGCCAACGTCGGGGCGGCA
GGCCCTGCCATAGCCTCAGGTTACTCATATATACTTTAGATTGATTTAAAACTTCATTTTTAATTTAAAA
GGATCTAGGTGAAGATCCTTTTTGATAATCTCATGACCAAAATCCCTTAACGTGAGTTTTCGTTCCACTG
AGCGTCAGACCCCGTAGAAAAGATCAAAGGATCTTCTTGAGATCCTTTTTTTCTGCGCGTAATCTGCTGC
TTGCAAACAAAAAAACCACCGCTACCAGCGGTGGTTTGTTTGCCGGATCAAGAGCTACCAACTCTTTTTC
CGAAGGTAACTGGCTTCAGCAGAGCGCAGATACCAAATACTGTTCTTCTAGTGTAGCCGTAGTTAGGCCA
CCACTTCAAGAACTCTGTAGCACCGCCTACATACCTCGCTCTGCTAATCCTGTTACCAGTGGCTGCTGCC
AGTGGCGATAAGTCGTGTCTTACCGGGTTGGACTCAAGACGATAGTTACCGGATAAGGCGCAGCGGTCGG
GCTGAACGGGGGGTTCGTGCACACAGCCCAGCTTGGAGCGAACGACCTACACCGAACTGAGATACCTACA
GCGTGAGCTATGAGAAAGCGCCACGCTTCCCGAAGGGAGAAAGGCGGACAGGTATCCGGTAAGCGGCAGG
GTCGGAACAGGAGAGCGCACGAGGGAGCTTCCAGGGGGAAACGCCTGGTATCTTTATAGTCCTGTCGGGT
TTCGCCACCTCTGACTTGAGCGTCGATTTTTGTGATGCTCGTCAGGGGGGCGGAGCCTATGGAAAAACGC
CAGCAACGCGGCCTTTTTACGGTTCCTGGCCTTTTGCTGGCCT
Features (pLannotate 1.2.2; 15 found; start..end, strand, type, name):
      1..59      +  rep_origin     RSF ori (fragment): Plasmids containing the RSF 1030 origin of replication can be propagated in E. coli cells that contain additional plasmids with compatible origins.
    127..430     +  enhancer       CMV enhancer: human cytomegalovirus immediate early enhancer
    431..634     +  promoter       CMV promoter: human cytomegalovirus (CMV) immediate early promoter
    675..731     +  misc_feature   MCS: multiple cloning site
    733..1413    +  CDS            Skylan-NS: truly monomeric reversibly photoswitchable fluorescent protein, suitable for nonlinear structured illumination microscopy (Zhang et al., 2016) mEos3.1 derivative that eliminates the green-to-red conversion
   1429..1512    +  CDS            large T antigen (fragment): large T antigen from SV40 (simian virus 40)
   1535..1656    +  polyA_signal   SV40 poly(A) signal: SV40 polyadenylation signal
   1690..2118    -  rep_origin     f1 ori (sequence partly withheld): f1 bacteriophage origin of replication; arrow indicates direction of (+) strand synthesis
   2145..2249    +  promoter       AmpR promoter: bla
   2251..2608    +  promoter       SV40 promoter: SV40 enhancer and early promoter
   2643..3437    +  CDS            NeoR/KanR: aminoglycoside phosphotransferase from Tn5; aph(3')-II (or nptII); confers resistance to neomycin, kanamycin, and G418 (Geneticin®)
   3458..3610    +  CDS            ble (fragment): BLE_KLEPN - Experimental evidence at protein level: Swiss-Prot protein existence level 1. Binding protein with a strong affinity to the bleomycin family of antibiotics. Binds to CL990; an antimitotic-antibiotic compound. From Klebsiella pneumoniae.
   3669..3716    +  polyA_signal   HSV TK poly(A) signal: herpes simplex virus thymidine kinase polyadenylation signal (Cole and Stacy, 1985)
   3807..3823    -  polyA_signal   bGH poly(A) signal (fragment): bovine growth hormone polyadenylation signal
   4045..4633    +  rep_origin     ori: high-copy-number ColE1/pMB1/pBR322/pUC origin of replication
