[The description below was written by a language model from this plasmid's Addgene catalogue record and pLannotate feature annotations shown in this document.]
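Description:
pSkylan-NS-N1 is an empty mammalian expression backbone derived from pEGFP-N1, in which the EGFP coding sequence has been replaced by Skylan-NS cDNA cloned between the BamHI and NotI sites. The roughly 4.7 kb plasmid carries the human cytomegalovirus immediate early enhancer and promoter, followed by a multiple cloning site that sits directly upstream of the Skylan-NS open reading frame, with an SV40 polyadenylation signal downstream. A gene of interest inserted in frame into the cloning site is therefore expressed with Skylan-NS fused to its C terminus.

Skylan-NS is a monomeric, reversibly photoswitchable fluorescent protein from the mEos3.1 lineage. The depositor notes that Skylan was made by mutating position H62 of mEos3.1, and the annotation indicates that this derivative lacks the green-to-red conversion of its parent. It is described as suited to nonlinear structured illumination microscopy, and the associated work concerns live-cell superresolution imaging with high photostability and contrast.

The plasmid is propagated in E. coli through a high-copy ColE1/pUC-type origin, and an f1 origin is also present. Selection relies on a single Tn5 NeoR/KanR gene placed behind tandem bacterial (bla) and SV40 early promoters and terminated by an HSV TK polyadenylation signal. This arrangement gives kanamycin resistance in bacteria and allows G418 selection of transfected mammalian cells. The short fragments annotated as RSF ori, large T antigen, ble and bGH poly(A) are partial matches, most likely reflecting flanking backbone sequence rather than functional elements.
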