Addgene plasmid #86785: pSkylan-NS-N1
Purpose: (Empty Backbone) for fusion of gene of interest with a monomeric reversibly photoswitchable fluorescent protein, Skylan-NS
Depositing lab: Pingyong Xu. Depositing organization: Chinese Academy of Science. Publication: Highly photostable, reversibly photoswitchable fluorescent protein with high contrast ratio for live-cell superresolution microscopy. Zhang X, Zhang M, Li D, He W, Peng J, Betzig E, Xu P. Proc Natl Acad Sci U S A. 2016 Sep 13;113(37):10364-9. doi: 10.1073/pnas.1611038113. Epub 2016 Aug 25. PubMed 27562163.
Backbone
  Vector backbone: pEGFP-N1
  Modifications to backbone: Skylan-NS cDNA was cloned into the BamHI/Not I sites of pEGFP-N1
  Vector type: Mammalian Expression
  Promoter: CMV
  Tag / fusion protein: Skylan-NS (C terminal on backbone)
Growth in bacteria
  Bacterial resistance: Kanamycin, 50 μg/mL
  Growth temperature: 37°C
  Growth strain: DH5alpha
  Copy number: High Copy
Gene/Insert
  Cloning method: Restriction Enzyme
  Sequencing primers: 5′ CMV-F
Terms and licenses: Academic/Nonprofit Terms; Industry Terms: Not Available to Industry
Depositor comments: Skylan was generated by mutating H62L of mEos3.1
How to cite: pSkylan-NS-N1 was a gift from Pingyong Xu (Addgene plasmid # 86785 ; http://n2t.net/addgene:86785 ; RRID:Addgene_86785)
